Addgene plasmid #117728: pNBU2_erm-TetR-P1T_DP-GH023 - NanoLuc
Purpose: Integration vector at an attB site in Bacteroides; contains 1kb cassette of aTC-regulatable promoter (RBS GH023) upstream of the NanoLuc gene
Depositing lab: Andrew Goodman. Depositing organization: Yale University. Publication: Engineered Regulatory Systems Modulate Gene Expression of Human Commensals in the Gut. Lim B, Zimmermann M, Barry NA, Goodman AL. Cell. 2017 Apr 20;169(3):547-558.e15. doi: 10.1016/j.cell.2017.03.045. PubMed 28431252.
Backbone
  Vector backbone: pNBU2-ErmG
  Backbone size w/o insert (bp): 5907
  Total vector size (bp): 6362
  Vector type: Bacterial Expression, Luciferase
Growth in bacteria
  Bacterial resistance: Ampicillin, 100 μg/mL
  Growth temperature: 37°C
  Growth strain: EC100D pir-116
  Copy number: Unknown
Gene/Insert
  Gene/Insert name: NanoLuc
  Insert size (bp): 516
  GenBank ID: AFI79290.1
  Cloning method: Gibson Cloning
  Sequencing primers: 5′ CCGCTTTCCAAGAGAAGAAAG; 3′ CACAATATGAGCAACAAGGAATCC
Terms and licenses: Academic/Nonprofit Terms; Industry Terms: Not Available to Industry
How to cite: pNBU2_erm-TetR-P1T_DP-GH023 - NanoLuc was a gift from Andrew Goodman (Addgene plasmid # 117728 ; http://n2t.net/addgene:117728 ; RRID:Addgene_117728)
