[The description below was written by a language model from this plasmid's Addgene catalogue record and pLannotate feature annotations shown in this document.]
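Description:
pNBU2_erm-TetR-P1T_DP-GH023 - NanoLuc is a roughly 6.4 kb integration vector for Bacteroides built on the pNBU2-ErmG backbone. It is designed to insert at an attB site in the recipient chromosome rather than to replicate autonomously. In E. coli it is maintained through the R6K γ origin, which depends on the pi initiator protein and therefore needs a pir-expressing host such as the listed pir-116 strain. Selection in E. coli is with ampicillin through the β-lactamase gene. An incP oriT, flanked by a traJ fragment, allows conjugative mobilisation from an E. coli donor into Bacteroides. There, an erythromycin-resistance rRNA methylase selects for integrants; the automated annotation labels it as an ermC'-like gene, while the backbone name calls it ErmG. The integrase and attachment sequences expected of an NBU2-type vector are not annotated. They may lie in the unannotated stretch between the luciferase and erm genes, but the feature table does not confirm this.

The payload is a cassette of about 1 kb that places the 516 bp NanoLuc luciferase gene under an anhydrotetracycline-regulatable promoter (P1T_DP) with the GH023 ribosome binding site. TetR is encoded divergently on the opposite strand. The short hits annotated as PLtetO-1 and TRE fragments between the two genes most likely reflect tet operator sequences embedded in the engineered promoter, not those promoters themselves. TetR binding to the operators represses transcription, and adding the inducer relieves this repression and turns on NanoLuc. The construct therefore serves as a single-copy luminescent reporter for measuring inducible gene expression in Bacteroides, including human gut commensal strains. The record does not state which promoter drives TetR.
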