Features (pLannotate 1.2.2; 10 found; start..end, strand, type, name):
     24..69      -  CDS            traJ (fragment): oriT-recognizing protein; traJ
    102..211     -  oriT           oriT: incP origin of transfer
    382..770     +  rep_origin     R6K γ ori: γ replication origin from E. coli plasmid R6K; requires the R6K initiator protein pi for replication
    797..1420    -  CDS            TetR: tetracycline repressor TetR; tetR from transposon Tn10; TetR binds to the tetracycline operator tetO to inhibit transcription. This inhibition can be relieved by adding tetracycline or doxycycline.
   1689..1709    -  promoter       PLtetO-1 promoter (fragment): modified phage lambda PL promoter with tet operator sites (Lutz and Bujard, 1997)
   1752..1771    +  promoter       tight TRE promoter (fragment): Tet-responsive promoter PTight, consisting of seven tet operator sequences followed by the minimal CMV promoter
   1803..2318    +  CDS            Nluc: NanoLuc® luciferase human codon-optimized
   4252..4980    -  CDS            ermC': ERM_BACIU - Experimental evidence at protein level: Swiss-Prot protein existence level 1. This protein produces a dimethylation of the adenine residue at position 2085 in 23S rRNA, resulting in reduced affinity between ribosomes and macrolide-lincosamide-streptogramin B antibiotics. From Bacillus subtilis.
   5451..5467    +  promoter       AmpR promoter (fragment): bla
   5468..6328    +  CDS            AmpR: β-lactamase; bla; confers resistance to ampicillin, carbenicillin, and related antibiotics
>Addgene plasmid #117728 | pNBU2_erm-TetR-P1T_DP-GH023 - NanoLuc | addgene full sequence | sequence record 226485 | Addgene NGS Result
CAATTCGAGGGGGATCAATTCCGTGATAGGTGGGCTGCCCTTCCTGGTTGGCTTGGTTTCATCAGCCATC
CGCTTGCCCTCATCTGTTACGCCGGCGGTAGCCGGCCAGCCTCGCAGAGCAGGATTCCCGTTGAGCACCG
CCAGGTGCGAATAAGGGACAGTGAAGAAGGAACACCCGCTCGCGGGTGGGCCTACTTCACCTATCCTGCC
CGGCTGACGCCGTTGGATACACCAAGGAAAGTCTACACGAACCCTTTGGCAAAATCCTGTATATCGTGCG
AAAAAGGATGGATATACCGAAAAAATCGCTATAATGACCCCGAAGCAGGGTTATGCAGCGGAAAACGGAA
TTGATCCGGCCACGATGCGTCCGGCGTAGAGGATCTGAAGATCAGCAGTTCAACCTGTTGATAGTACGTA
CTAAGCTCTCATGTTTCACGTACTAAGCTCTCATGTTTAACGTACTAAGCTCTCATGTTTAACGAACTAA
ACCCTCATGGCTAACGTACTAAGCTCTCATGGCTAACGTACTAAGCTCTCATGTTTCACGTACTAAGCTC
TCATGTTTGAACAATAAAATTAATATAAATCAGCAACTTAAATAGCCTCTAAGGTTTTAAGTTTTATAAG
AAAAAAAAGAATATATAAGGCTTTTAAAGCTTTTAAGGTTTAACGGTTGTGGACAACAAGCCAGGGATGT
AACGCACTGAGAAGCCCTTAGAGCCTCTCAAAGCAATTTTGAGTGACACAGGAACACTTAACGGCTGACA
TGGGAATTCCCCTCCACCGCGGTGGCTTAAGACCCACTTTCACATTTAAGTTGTTTTTCTAATCCGCATA
TGATCAATTCAAGGCCGAATAAGAAGGCTGGCTCTGCACCTTGGTGATCAAATAATTCGATAGCTTGTCG
TAATAATGGCGGCATACTATCAGTAGTAGGTGTTTCCCTTTCTTCTTTAGCGACTTGATGCTCTTGATCT
TCCAATACGCAACCTAAAGTAAAATGCCCCACAGCGCTGAGTGCATATAATGCATTCTCTAGTGAAAAAC
CTTGTTGGCATAAAAAGGCTAATTGATTTTCGAGAGTTTCATACTGTTTTTCTGTAGGCCGTGTACCTAA
ATGTACTTTTGCTCCATCGCGATGACTTAGTAAAGCACATCTAAAACTTTTAGCGTTATTACGTAAAAAA
TCTTGCCAGCTTTCCCCTTCTAAAGGGCAAAAGTGAGTATGGTGCCTATCTAACATCTCAATGGCTAAGG
CGTCGAGCAAAGCCCGCTTATTTTTTACATGCCAATACAATGTAGGCTGCTCTACACCTAGCTTCTGGGC
GAGTTTACGGGTTGTTAAACCTTCGATTCCGACCTCATTAAGCAGCTCTAATGCGCTGTTAATCACTTTA
CTTTTATCTAATCTAGACATATTCGTTTAATATCATAAATAATTTATTTTATTTTAAAATGCGCGGGTGC
AAAGGTAAGAGGTTTTATTTTAACTACCAAATGTTTTCGGAAGTTTTTTCGCTTTTCTTTTTCTATCGTT
TCTCAGACTCTCTTAGCGAAAGGGAAAGAAGGTAAAGAAGAAAAACAAAACGCCTTTTCTTTTTTTGCAC
CCGCTTTCCAAGAGAAGAAAGCCTTGTTAAATTGACTTAGTGTAAAAGCGCAGTACTGCTTGACCATAAG
AACAAAAAAATCTCTATCACTGATAGGGATAAAGTTTGGAAGATAAAGCTAAAAGTTCTTATCTTTGCAG
TCTCCCTATCAGTGATAGAGACGAAATAAAGACATATAAAAGAAAAGACACCATGGTCTTCACACTCGAA
GATTTCGTTGGGGACTGGCGACAGACAGCCGGCTACAACCTGGACCAAGTCCTTGAACAGGGAGGTGTGT
CCAGTTTGTTTCAGAATCTCGGGGTGTCCGTAACTCCGATCCAAAGGATTGTCCTGAGCGGTGAAAATGG
GCTGAAGATCGACATCCATGTCATCATCCCGTATGAAGGTCTGAGCGGCGACCAAATGGGCCAGATCGAA
AAAATTTTTAAGGTGGTGTACCCTGTGGATGATCATCACTTTAAGGTGATCCTGCACTATGGCACACTGG
TAATCGACGGGGTTACGCCGAACATGATCGACTATTTCGGACGGCCGTATGAAGGCATCGCCGTGTTCGA
CGGCAAAAAGATCACTGTAACAGGGACCCTGTGGAACGGCAACAAAATTATCGACGAGCGCCTGATCAAC
CCCGACGGCTCCCTGCTGTTCCGAGTAACCATCAACGGAGTGACCGGCTGGCGGCTGTGCGAACGCATTC
TGGCGTAACTAATTGCCTATCTTCCAGTGATGGAACAGCATTTGTGCATTGGCTGCAACAATCAGCCTTA
CTTGTGCCTGTTCTATTTCCGAACCGACCGCTTGTATGAATGCATCAAAATTCGTTTTCTCTACGTTGGA
TTCCTTGTTGCTCATATTGTGATGATAATTTCTACAAATATAGTCATTGGTAACTATCTATGAAACTGTT
TGATACTTTTATAGTTGATTAAACTTGTTCATGGCATTTGCCTTAATATCATCCGCTATGTCAATGTAGG
GTTTCATAGCTTTGTAGTCGCTGTGTCCCGTCCATTTCATGACCACCTGTGCCGGGATTCCGAGAGCCAG
CGCATTGCAGATGAATGTCCTTTTTCCTGCATGGGTACTGAGCAAAGCGTATTTGGGTGTGACTTCATCA
ATACGTTCATTTCCCTTGTAGTAGGTTTCCCGTACAGGCTCGTTGATTTCTGCCAGTTCGCCCAGCTCTT
TCAGGTAATCGTTCATCTTCTGGTTGCTGATGACGGGCAGAGCCATGTAATTCTCGAAATGGATGTCCTT
GTATTTGTCCAGTATGGCTTTGCTGTATTTGTTCAGTTCAATCGTCAGGCTGTCGGCAGTCTTGACTGTG
GTTATTTCGATGTGGTCGGACTTCACATCGCTTCTTTTCAGATTGCGAACATCCGAATACCGCAAACTCG
TAAAGCAGCAGAACAGGAAAACATCACGCACACGTTCCAGGTATTGCTTATCCTTGGGTATCTGGTAGTC
TTTCAGCTTGTTCAGTTCATCCCAAGTCAGGAAGATTACTTTTTTCGAGGTGGTTTTCAGTTTCGGTTTG
AACGTATCGTATGCAATGTTCTGATGATGTCCTTTCTTGAAGCTCCAGCGCAGGAACCATTTGAGGAATC
CCATTTGCTTGCCGATGGTGCTGTTTCTCATATCCTTGGTGTCACGCAGGAAGTTGACGTATTCGTTCAA
TCCAAACTCGTTGAAATAGTTGAACGTTGCATCCTCCTTGAACTCTTTGAGGTGGTTCCTCACTGCTGCA
AATTTTTCATAGGTGGATGCCGTCCAGTTATTCTGGTTACCGCACTCTTTTACAAACTCATCGAACACCT
CCCAAAAGCTGACAGGGGCTTCTTCCGGCTGTTCTTCACTGGTGTCTTTCATTCTCATGTTGAAAGCTTC
CTTCAACTGTTGGGTCGTTGGCATGACCTCCTGCACCTCAAATTCCTTGAAAATATTCTGGATTTCGGCA
TAGTATTTCAGCAAGTCCGTATTGATTTCGGCTGCACTTTGCTTTAGCTTGTTGGTACATCCGTTCTTTA
CCCGCTGCTTATCTGCATCCCATTTGGCTACGTCAATCCGGTAGCCCGTTGTAAACTCGATACGTTGGCT
GGCAAAGATGACACGCATACGGATGGGTACGTTCTCTACGATTGGCACACCGTTCTTTTTCCGGCTCTCC
AATGCAAAAATGATGTTGCGCTTGATATTCATAATTGGGTGCGTTTGAAATTCTACACCCAAATATACAC
CCAATTATTGAGATAGCAAAAGACATTTAGAAACATTTACTTTTACTCTATATTGTAATTTACACTTGAT
TATCAGTCGTTTGCAGTTTTATGATATTCTGTGAAAGTATAAGTTCGAGAGCCTGTCTCTCCGCAAAAAA
CGCTGAAAATCAGCAGATTGCAAAACAAACACCCTGTTTTACACCCAAGAATGTAAAGTCGGGTGTTTTT
GTTTTATTTAAGATAATACAACCACTACATAATAAAAGAGTAGCGATATTAAAAGAATCCGATGAGAAAA
GACTAATATTTATCTATCCATTCAGTTTGATTTCTCAGGACTTTACATCGTCCTGAAAGTATTTGTTGGT
ACCGAGGACGCGTAAACATTTACAGTTGCATGTGGCCTATTGTTTTTAGCCGTTAAATATTTTATAACTA
TTAAATAGCGATACAAATTGTTCGAAACTAATATTGTTTATATCATATATTCTCGCATGTTTTAAAGCTT
TATTAAATTGATTTTTTGTAAACAGTTTTTCGTACTCTTTGTTAACCCATTTCATTACAAAAGTTTCATA
TTTTTTTCTCTCTTTAAATGCCATTTTTGCTGGCTTTCTTTTTAATACAATTAATGTGCTATCCACTTTA
GGTTTTGGATGGAAATAATACCTAGGAATTTTTGCTAATATAGAAATATCTACCTCTGCCATTAACAGCA
ATGCTAGTGATCTGTTTGTATCTAATAACATTTTAGCAAAACCATATTCCACTATTAAATAACTTATTGT
GGCTGAACTTTCAAAAACAATTTTTCGAATTATATTTGTGCTTATGTTGTAAGGTATGCTGCCAAATATT
TTATATGGATTGTGGCTAGGAAATGTAAATTTCAGTATATCATCATTTACTATTTGATAGTTAGGATAAT
TTAAGAGCTTATTACGAGTTACCTCACATAATTTAGAATCAATTTCTATCGCCGTTACAAAATTACATCT
CTTTACCAATCCAGCAGTAAAATGACCTTTCCCTGCACCTATTTCAAAGATGTTATCTTTTTCATCTAAA
CTTATGCAATTCATTATTTTTTCTATGTGATATTTTGAAGTAATAAAATTTTGACTATCTTTTATATTTA
CTTTGTTCATTATAACCTCTCCTTAATTTATTGCATCTCTTTTCGAATATTTATGTTTTTTGAGAAAAGA
ACGTACTCATGGTTCATCCCGATATGCGTATCGGTCTGTATATCAGCAACTTTCTATGTGTTTCAACTAC
AATAGTCATCTATTCTCATCTTTCTGAGTCCACCCCCTGCAAAGCCCCTCTTTACGACATAAAAATTCGG
TCGGAAAAGGTATGCAAAAGATGTTTCTCTCTTTAAGAGAAACTCTTCGGGATGCAAAAATATGAAAATA
ACTCCAATTCACCAAATTATATAGCGACTTTTTTACAAAATGCTAAAATTTGTTGATTTCCGTCAAGCAA
TTGTTGAGCAAAAATGTCTTTTACGATAAAATGATACCTCAATATCAACTGTTTAGCAAAACGATATTTC
TCTTAAAGAGAGAAACACCTTTTTGTTCACCAATCCCCGACTTTTAATCCCGCGGCCATGATTGAAAAAG
GAAGAGTATGAGTATTCAACATTTCCGTGTCGCCCTTATTCCCTTTTTTGCGGCATTTTGCCTTCCTGTT
TTTGCTCACCCAGAAACGCTGGTGAAAGTAAAAGATGCTGAAGATCAGTTGGGTGCACGAGTGGGTTACA
TCGAACTGGATCTCAACAGCGGTAAGATCCTTGAGAGTTTTCGCCCCGAAGAACGTTTTCCAATGATGAG
CACTTTTAAAGTTCTGCTATGTGGCGCGGTATTATCCCGTATTGACGCCGGGCAAGAGCAACTCGGTCGC
CGCATACACTATTCTCAGAATGACTTGGTTGAGTACTCACCAGTCACAGAAAAGCATCTTACGGATGGCA
TGACAGTAAGAGAATTATGCAGTGCTGCCATAACCATGAGTGATAACACTGCGGCCAACTTACTTCTGAC
AACGATCGGAGGACCGAAGGAGCTAACCGCTTTTTTGCACAACATGGGGGATCATGTAACTCGCCTTGAT
CGTTGGGAACCGGAGCTGAATGAAGCCATACCAAACGACGAGCGTGACACCACGATGCCTGTAGCAATGG
CAACAACGTTGCGCAAACTATTAACTGGCGAACTACTTACTCTAGCTTCCCGGCAACAATTAATAGACTG
GATGGAGGCGGATAAAGTTGCAGGACCACTTCTGCGCTCGGCCCTTCCGGCTGGCTGGTTTATTGCTGAT
AAATCTGGAGCCGGTGAGCGTGGGTCTCGCGGTATCATTGCAGCACTGGGGCCAGATGGTAAGCCCTCCC
GTATCGTAGTTATCTACACGACGGGGAGTCAGGCAACTATGGATGAACGAAATAGACAGATCGCTGAGAT
AGGTGCCTCACTGATTAAGCATTGGTAACTGTCAGACCAAGTTTACTCATAACGCGT
